Addgene plasmid #60183: DYSF-Exon19-del
Purpose: Plasmid contains human dysferlin with exon 19 deleted. Deletion maintains the open reading frame.
Depositing lab: Jain Foundation.
Backbone
  Vector backbone: pUC57-Kan
  Backbone size w/o insert (bp): 2363
  Total vector size (bp): 8560
  Vector type: cloning vector
Growth in bacteria
  Bacterial resistance: Kanamycin, 50 μg/mL
  Growth temperature: 37°C
  Growth strain: Top10
  Copy number: Unknown
Gene/Insert
  Gene/Insert name: Dysferlin (alt name: DYSF)
  Species: H. sapiens (human)
  Insert size (bp): 6197
  Mutation: Exon 19 has been deleted
  Entrez Gene: DYSF (a.k.a. FER1L1, LGMD2B, LGMDR2, MMD1)
  Cloning method: Unknown
  Sequencing primers: 5′ gagcagattgtactgagagtgcacg; 3′ M13pUC-rev
Resource information
  A portion of this plasmid was derived from a plasmid made by: The human dysferlin insert was synthesized by Genewiz
Terms and licenses: Academic/Nonprofit Terms; Industry Terms: Not Available to Industry
How to cite: DYSF-Exon19-del was a gift from Jain Foundation (Addgene plasmid # 60183 ; http://n2t.net/addgene:60183 ; RRID:Addgene_60183)
