[The description below was written by a language model from this plasmid's Addgene catalogue record and pLannotate feature annotations shown in this document.]
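Description:
DYSF-Exon19-del is a bacterial cloning plasmid of 8,560 bp built on the pUC57-Kan backbone, carrying a synthetic human dysferlin (DYSF) coding sequence from which exon 19 has been removed. According to the record, the deletion keeps the open reading frame intact, so the insert of about 6.2 kb encodes an internally shortened dysferlin rather than a truncated product. The feature table annotates this as a single forward-strand DYSF coding sequence spanning most of the insert region. Dysferlin is a calcium-sensing membrane protein involved in resealing the sarcolemma of skeletal and cardiac muscle after mechanical injury, and the gene's aliases reflect its link to limb-girdle muscular dystrophy 2B and Miyoshi myopathy.

The plasmid replicates in E. coli from a high-copy ColE1/pUC-type origin and is selected with kanamycin through an aph(3')-Ia aminoglycoside phosphotransferase gene, which is annotated as being driven by the bla (AmpR) promoter. The remaining features are backbone remnants: a lac promoter with its operator and CAP binding site lying downstream of the insert and pointing back toward it on the opposite strand, plus short fragments of lacI, rop and the bom region. No eukaryotic promoter, polyadenylation signal, epitope tag or reporter is annotated, so the construct is a storage and source vector rather than an expression plasmid. The dysferlin variant would need to be subcloned into a suitable expression or viral vector for use in cells. The record does not state a specific application, but an in-frame single-exon deletion of this kind would suit testing whether dysferlin lacking that exon retains function, as in exon-skipping studies.
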