Features (pLannotate 1.2.2; 10 found; start..end, strand, type, name):
    137..182     +  misc_feature   bom (fragment): basis of mobility region from pBR322
    219..6344    +  CDS            DYSF: DYSF_HUMAN - Also known as FER1L1. Experimental evidence at protein level: Swiss-Prot protein existence level 1. Key calcium ion sensor involved in the Ca(2+)-triggered synaptic vesicle-plasma membrane fusion. Plays a role in the sarcolemma repair mechanism of both skeletal muscle and cardiomyocytes that permits rapid resealing of membranes disrupted by mechanical stress (By similarity). From Homo sapiens (Human).
   6408..6424    -  protein_bind   lac operator: The lac repressor binds to the lac operator to inhibit transcription in E. coli. This inhibition can be relieved by adding lactose or isopropyl-β-D-thiogalactopyranoside (IPTG). lac repressor encoded by lacI
   6432..6462    -  promoter       lac promoter: promoter for the E. coli lac operon
   6477..6498    -  protein_bind   CAP binding site: CAP binding activates transcription in the presence of cAMP. E. coli catabolite activator protein
   6511..6603    -  CDS            lacI (fragment): lac repressor; lacI; The lac repressor binds to the lac operator to inhibit transcription in E. coli. This inhibition can be relieved by adding lactose or isopropyl-β-D-thiogalactopyranoside (IPTG).
   6786..7374    -  rep_origin     ori: high-copy-number ColE1/pMB1/pBR322/pUC origin of replication
   7545..8360    -  CDS            KanR: aminoglycoside phosphotransferase; aph(3')-Ia; confers resistance to kanamycin in bacteria or G418 (Geneticin®) in eukaryotes
   8361..8465    -  promoter       AmpR promoter: bla
   8560..35      +  CDS            rop (fragment) (across the origin): Rop protein, which maintains plasmids at low copy number; rop
>Addgene plasmid #60183 | DYSF-Exon19-del | depositor full sequence | sequence record 96278 | DYSF-Exon19-del sequence 8560 bps
TCGCGCGTTTCGGTGATGACGGTGAAAACCTCTGACACATGCAGCTCCCGGAGACGGTCACAGCTTGTCT
GTAAGCGGATGCCGGGAGCAGACAAGCCCGTCAGGGCGCGTCAGCGGGTGTTGGCGGGTGTCGGGGCTGG
CTTAACTATGCGGCATCAGAGCAGATTGTACTGAGAGTGCACGAATTCGATATCGTTAACGGTACCACTA
GTACGCGTATGCTGAGGGTCTTCATCCTCTATGCCGAGAACGTCCACACACCCGACACCGACATCAGCGA
TGCCTACTGCTCCGCGGTGTTTGCAGGGGTGAAGAAGAGAACCAAAGTCATCAAGAACAGCGTGAACCCT
GTATGGAATGAGGGATTTGAATGGGACCTCAAGGGCATCCCCCTGGACCAGGGCTCTGAGCTTCATGTGG
TGGTCAAAGACCATGAGACGATGGGGAGGAACAGGTTCCTGGGGGAAGCCAAGGTCCCACTCCGAGAGGT
CCTCGCCACCCCTAGTCTGTCCGCCAGCTTCAATGCCCCCCTGCTGGACACCAAGAAGCAGCCCACAGGG
GCCTCGCTGGTCCTGCAGGTGTCCTACACACCGCTGCCTGGAGCTGTGCCCCTGTTCCCGCCCCCTACTC
CTCTGGAGCCCTCCCCGACTCTGCCTGACCTGGATGTAGTGGCAGACACAGGAGGAGAGGAAGACACAGA
GGACCAGGGACTCACTGGAGATGAGGCGGAGCCATTCCTGGATCAAAGCGGAGGCCCGGGGGCTCCCACC
ACCCCAAGGAAACTACCTTCACGTCCTCCGCCCCACTACCCCGGGATCAAAAGAAAGCGAAGTGCGCCTA
CATCTAGAAAGCTGCTGTCAGACAAACCGCAGGATTTCCAGATCAGGGTCCAGGTGATCGAGGGGCGCCA
GCTGCCGGGGGTGAACATCAAGCCTGTGGTCAAGGTTACCGCTGCAGGGCAGACCAAGCGGACGCGGATC
CACAAGGGAAACAGCCCACTCTTCAATGAGACTCTTTTCTTCAACTTGTTTGACTCTCCTGGGGAGCTGT
TTGATGAGCCCATCTTTATCACGGTGGTAGACTCTCGTTCTCTCAGGACAGATGCTCTCCTCGGGGAGTT
CCGGATGGACGTGGGCACCATTTACAGAGAGCCCCGGCACGCCTATCTCAGGAAGTGGCTGCTGCTCTCA
GACCCTGATGACTTCTCTGCTGGGGCCAGAGGCTACCTGAAAACAAGCCTTTGTGTGCTGGGGCCTGGGG
ACGAAGCGCCTCTGGAGAGAAAAGACCCCTCTGAAGACAAGGAGGACATTGAAAGCAACCTGCTCCGGCC
CACAGGCGTAGCCCTGCGAGGAGCCCACTTCTGCCTGAAGGTCTTCCGGGCCGAGGACTTGCCGCAGATG
GACGATGCCGTGATGGACAACGTGAAACAGATCTTTGGCTTCGAGAGTAACAAGAAGAACTTGGTGGACC
CCTTTGTGGAGGTCAGCTTTGCGGGGAAAATGCTGTGCAGCAAGATCTTGGAGAAGACGGCCAACCCTCA
GTGGAACCAGAACATCACACTGCCTGCCATGTTTCCCTCCATGTGCGAAAAAATGAGGATTCGTATCATA
GACTGGGACCGCCTGACTCACAATGACATCGTGGCTACCACCTACCTGAGTATGTCGAAAATCTCTGCCC
CTGGAGGAGAAATAGAAGAGGAGCCTGCAGGTGCTGTCAAGCCTTCGAAAGCCTCAGACTTGGATGACTA
CCTGGGCTTCCTCCCCACTTTTGGGCCCTGCTACATCAACCTCTATGGCAGTCCCAGAGAGTTCACAGGC
TTCCCAGACCCCTACACAGAGCTCAACACAGGCAAGAAGTACCTTAGGAGGCGCAAGTACTCCCTGTTTG
CGGCCTTCTACTCAGCCACCATGCTGCAGGATGTGGATGATGCCATCCAGTTTGAGGTCAGCATCGGGAA
CTACGGGAACAAGTTCGACATGACCTGCCTGCCGCTGGCCTCCACCACTCAGTACAGCCGTGCAGTCTTT
GACGGGTGCCACTACTACTACCTACCCTGGGGTAACGTGAAACCTGTGGTGGTGCTGTCATCCTACTGGG
AGGACATCAGCCATAGAATCGAGACTCAGAACCAGCTGCTTGGGATTGCTGACCGGCTGGAAGCTGGCCT
GGAGCAGGTCCACCTGGCCCTGAAGGCGCAGTGCTCCACGGAGGACGTGGACTCGCTGGTGGCTCAGCTG
ACGGATGAGCTCATCGCAGGCTGCAGCCAGCCTCTGGGTGACATCCATGAGACACCCTCTGCCACCCACC
TGGACCAGTACCTGTACCAGCTGCGCACCCATCACCTGAGCCAAATCACTGAGGCTGCCCTGGCCCTGAA
GCTCGGCCACAGTGAGCTCCCTGCAGCTCTGGAGCAGGCGGAGGACTGGCTCCTGCGTCTGCGTGCCCTG
GCAGAGGAGCCCCAGAACAGCCTGCCGGACATCGTCATCTGGATGCTGCAGGGAGACAAGCGTGTGGCAT
ACCAGCGGGTGCCCGCCCACCAAGTCCTCTTCTCCCGGCGGGGTGCCAACTACTGTGGCAAGAATTGTGG
GAAGCTACAGACAATCTTTCTGAAATATCCGATGGAGAAGGTGCCTGGCGCCCGGATGCCAGTGCAGATA
CGGGTCAAGCTGTGGTTTGGGCTCTCTGTGGATGAGAAGGAGTTCAACCAGTTTGCTGAGGGGAAGCTGT
CTGTCTTTGCTGAAACCTATGAGAACGAGACTAAGTTGGCCCTTGTTGGGAACTGGGGCACAACGGGCCT
CACCTACCCCAAGTTTTCTGACGTCACGGGCAAGATCAAGCTACCCAAGGACAGCTTCCGCCCCTCGGCC
GGCTGGACCTGGGCTGGAGATTGGTTCGTGTGTCCGGAGAAGACTCTGCTCCATGACATGGACGCCGGTC
ACCTGAGCTTCGTGGAAGAGGTGTTTGAGAACCAGACCCGGCTTCCCGGAGGCCAGTGGATCTACATGAG
TGACAACTACACCGATGTGAACGGGGAGAAGGTGCTTCCCAAGGATGACATTGAGTGCCCACTGGGCTGG
AAGTGGGAAGATGAGGAATGGTCCACAGACCTCAACCGGGCTGTCGATGAGCAAGGCTGGGAGTATAGCA
TCACCATCCCCCCGGAGCGGAAGCCGAAGCACTGGGTCCCTGCTGAGAAGATGTACTACACACACCGACG
GCGGCGCTGGGTGCGCCTGCGCAGGAGGGATCTCAGCCAAATGGAAGCACTGAAAAGGCACAGGCAGGCG
GAGGCGGAGGGCGAGGGCTGGGAGTACGCCTCTCTTTTTGGCTGGAAGTTCCACCTCGAGTACCGCAAGA
CAGATGCCTTCCGCCGCCGCCGCTGGCGCCGTCGCATGGAGCCACTGGAGAAGACGGGGCCTGCAGCTGT
GTTTGCCCTTGAGGGGGCCCTGGGCGGCGTGATGGATGACAAGAGTGAAGATTCCATGTCCGTCTCCACC
TTGAGCTTCGGTGTGAACAGACCCACGATTTCCTGCATATTCGACTATGGGAACCGCTACCATCTACGCT
GCTACATGTACCAGGCCCGGGACCTGGCTGCGATGGACAAGGACTCTTTTTCTGATCCCTATGCCATCGT
CTCCTTCCTGCACCAGAGCCAGAAGACGGTGGTGGTGAAGAACACCCTTAACCCCACCTGGGACCAGACG
CTCATCTTCTACGAGATCGAGATCTTTGGCGAGCCGGCCACAGTTGCTGAGCAACCGCCCAGCATTGTGG
TGGAGCTGTACGACCATGACACTTATGGTGCAGACGAGTTTATGGGTCGCTGCATCTGTCAACCGAGTCT
GGAACGGATGCCACGGCTGGCCTGGTTCCCACTGACGAGGGGCAGCCAGCCGTCGGGGGAGCTGCTGGCC
TCTTTTGAGCTCATCCAGAGAGAGAAGCCGGCCATCCACCATATTCCTGGTTTTGAGGTGCAGGAGACAT
CAAGGATCCTGGATGAGTCTGAGGACACAGACCTGCCCTACCCACCACCCCAGAGGGAGGCCAACATCTA
CATGGTTCCTCAGAACATCAAGCCAGCGCTCCAGCGTACCGCCATCGAGATCCTGGCATGGGGCCTGCGG
AACATGAAGAGTTACCAGCTGGCCAACATCTCCTCCCCCAGCCTCGTGGTAGAGTGTGGGGGCCAGACGG
TGCAGTCCTGTGTCATCAGGAACCTCCGGAAGAACCCCAACTTTGACATCTGCACCCTCTTCATGGAAGT
GATGCTGCCCAGGGAGGAGCTCTACTGCCCCCCCATCACCGTCAAGGTCATCGATAACCGCCAGTTTGGC
CGCCGGCCTGTGGTGGGCCAGTGTACCATCCGCTCCCTGGAGAGCTTCCTGTGTGACCCCTACTCGGCGG
AGAGTCCATCCCCACAGGGTGGCCCAGACGATGTGAGCCTACTCAGTCCTGGGGAAGACGTGCTCATCGA
CATTGATGACAAGGAGCCCCTCATCCCCATCCAGGAGGAAGAGTTCATCGATTGGTGGAGCAAATTCTTT
GCCTCCATAGGGGAGAGGGAAAAGTGCGGCTCCTACCTGGAGAAGGATTTTGACACCCTGAAGGTCTATG
ACACACAGCTGGAGAATGTGGAGGCCTTTGAGGGCCTGTCTGACTTTTGTAACACCTTCAAGCTGTACCG
GGGCAAGACGCAGGAGGAGACAGAAGATCCATCTGTGATTGGTGAATTTAAGGGCCTCTTCAAAATTTAT
CCCCTCCCAGAAGACCCAGCCATCCCCATGCCCCCAAGACAGTTCCACCAGCTGGCCGCCCAGGGACCCC
AGGAGTGCTTGGTCCGTATCTACATTGTCCGAGCATTTGGCCTGCAGCCCAAGGACCCCAATGGAAAGTG
TGATCCTTACATCAAGATCTCCATAGGGAAGAAATCAGTGAGTGACCAGGATAACTACATCCCCTGCACG
CTGGAGCCCGTATTTGGAAAGATGTTCGAGCTGACCTGCACTCTGCCTCTGGAGAAGGACCTAAAGATCA
CTCTCTATGACTATGACCTCCTCTCCAAGGACGAAAAGATCGGTGAGACGGTCGTCGACCTGGAGAACAG
GCTGCTGTCCAAGTTTGGGGCTCGCTGTGGACTCCCACAGACCTACTGTGTCTCTGGACCGAACCAGTGG
CGGGACCAGCTCCGCCCCTCCCAGCTCCTCCACCTCTTCTGCCAGCAGCATAGAGTCAAGGCACCTGTGT
ACCGGACAGACCGTGTAATGTTTCAGGATAAAGAATATTCCATTGAAGAGATAGAGGCTGGCAGGATCCC
AAACCCACACCTGGGCCCAGTGGAGGAGCGTCTGGCTCTGCATGTGCTTCAGCAGCAGGGCCTGGTCCCG
GAGCACGTGGAGTCACGGCCCCTCTACAGCCCCCTGCAGCCAGACATCGAGCAGGGGAAGCTGCAGATGT
GGGTCGACCTATTTCCGAAGGCCCTGGGGCGGCCTGGACCTCCCTTCAACATCACCCCACGGAGAGCCAG
AAGGTTTTTCCTGCGTTGTATTATCTGGAATACCAGAGATGTGATCCTGGATGACCTGAGCCTCACGGGG
GAGAAGATGAGCGACATTTATGTGAAAGGTTGGATGATTGGCTTTGAAGAACACAAGCAAAAGACAGACG
TGCATTATCGTTCCCTGGGAGGTGAAGGCAACTTCAACTGGAGGTTCATTTTCCCCTTCGACTACCTGCC
AGCTGAGCAAGTCTGTACCATTGCCAAGAAGGATGCCTTCTGGAGGCTGGACAAGACTGAGAGCAAAATC
CCAGCACGAGTGGTGTTCCAGATCTGGGACAATGACAAGTTCTCCTTTGATGATTTTCTGGGCTCCCTGC
AGCTCGATCTCAACCGCATGCCCAAGCCAGCCAAGACAGCCAAGAAGTGCTCCTTGGACCAGCTGGATGA
TGCTTTCCACCCAGAATGGTTTGTGTCCCTTTTTGAGCAGAAAACAGTGAAGGGCTGGTGGCCCTGTGTA
GCAGAAGAGGGTGAGAAGAAAATACTGGCGGGCAAGCTGGAAATGACCTTGGAGATTGTAGCAGAGAGTG
AGCATGAGGAGCGGCCTGCTGGCCAGGGCCGGGATGAGCCCAACATGAACCCTAAGCTTGAGGACCCAAG
GCGCCCCGACACCTCCTTCCTGTGGTTTACCTCCCCATACAAGACCATGAAGTTCATCCTGTGGCGGCGT
TTCCGGTGGGCCATCATCCTCTTCATCATCCTCTTCATCCTGCTGCTGTTCCTGGCCATCTTCATCTACG
CCTTCCCGAACTATGCTGCCATGAAGCTGGTGAAGCCCTTCAGCTGATGATCACCATGGCATATGGCTAG
CGCGGCCGCCATGGTCATAGCTGTTTCCTGTGTGAAATTGTTATCCGCTCACAATTCCACACAACATACG
AGCCGGAAGCATAAAGTGTAAAGCCTGGGGTGCCTAATGAGTGAGCTAACTCACATTAATTGCGTTGCGC
TCACTGCCCGCTTTCCAGTCGGGAAACCTGTCGTGCCAGCTGCATTAATGAATCGGCCAACGCGCGGGGA
GAGGCGGTTTGCGTATTGGGCGCTCTTCCGCTTCCTCGCTCACTGACTCGCTGCGCTCGGTCGTTCGGCT
GCGGCGAGCGGTATCAGCTCACTCAAAGGCGGTAATACGGTTATCCACAGAATCAGGGGATAACGCAGGA
AAGAACATGTGAGCAAAAGGCCAGCAAAAGGCCAGGAACCGTAAAAAGGCCGCGTTGCTGGCGTTTTTCC
ATAGGCTCCGCCCCCCTGACGAGCATCACAAAAATCGACGCTCAAGTCAGAGGTGGCGAAACCCGACAGG
ACTATAAAGATACCAGGCGTTTCCCCCTGGAAGCTCCCTCGTGCGCTCTCCTGTTCCGACCCTGCCGCTT
ACCGGATACCTGTCCGCCTTTCTCCCTTCGGGAAGCGTGGCGCTTTCTCATAGCTCACGCTGTAGGTATC
TCAGTTCGGTGTAGGTCGTTCGCTCCAAGCTGGGCTGTGTGCACGAACCCCCCGTTCAGCCCGACCGCTG
CGCCTTATCCGGTAACTATCGTCTTGAGTCCAACCCGGTAAGACACGACTTATCGCCACTGGCAGCAGCC
ACTGGTAACAGGATTAGCAGAGCGAGGTATGTAGGCGGTGCTACAGAGTTCTTGAAGTGGTGGCCTAACT
ACGGCTACACTAGAAGAACAGTATTTGGTATCTGCGCTCTGCTGAAGCCAGTTACCTTCGGAAAAAGAGT
TGGTAGCTCTTGATCCGGCAAACAAACCACCGCTGGTAGCGGTGGTTTTTTTGTTTGCAAGCAGCAGATT
ACGCGCAGAAAAAAAGGATCTCAAGAAGATCCTTTGATCTTTTCTACGGGGTCTGACGCTCAGTGGAACG
AAAACTCACGTTAAGGGATTTTGGTCATGAGATTATCAAAAAGGATCTTCACCTAGATCCTTTTAAATTA
AAAATGAAGTTTTAAATCAATCTAAAGTATATATGAGTAAACTTGGTCTGACAGTTAGAAAAACTCATCG
AGCATCAAATGAAACTGCAATTTATTCATATCAGGATTATCAATACCATATTTTTGAAAAAGCCGTTTCT
GTAATGAAGGAGAAAACTCACCGAGGCAGTTCCATAGGATGGCAAGATCCTGGTATCGGTCTGCGATTCC
GACTCGTCCAACATCAATACAACCTATTAATTTCCCCTCGTCAAAAATAAGGTTATCAAGTGAGAAATCA
CCATGAGTGACGACTGAATCCGGTGAGAATGGCAAAAGTTTATGCATTTCTTTCCAGACTTGTTCAACAG
GCCAGCCATTACGCTCGTCATCAAAATCACTCGCATCAACCAAACCGTTATTCATTCGTGATTGCGCCTG
AGCGAGACGAAATACGCGATCGCTGTTAAAAGGACAATTACAAACAGGAATCGAATGCAACCGGCGCAGG
AACACTGCCAGCGCATCAACAATATTTTCACCTGAATCAGGATATTCTTCTAATACCTGGAATGCTGTTT
TCCCAGGGATCGCAGTGGTGAGTAACCATGCATCATCAGGAGTACGGATAAAATGCTTGATGGTCGGAAG
AGGCATAAATTCCGTCAGCCAGTTTAGTCTGACCATCTCATCTGTAACATCATTGGCAACGCTACCTTTG
CCATGTTTCAGAAACAACTCTGGCGCATCGGGCTTCCCATACAATCGATAGATTGTCGCACCTGATTGCC
CGACATTATCGCGAGCCCATTTATACCCATATAAATCAGCATCCATGTTGGAATTTAATCGCGGCCTAGA
GCAAGACGTTTCCCGTTGAATATGGCTCATACTCTTCCTTTTTCAATATTATTGAAGCATTTATCAGGGT
TATTGTCTCATGAGCGGATACATATTTGAATGTATTTAGAAAAATAAACAAATAGGGGTTCCGCGCACAT
TTCCCCGAAAAGTGCCACCTGACGTCTAAGAAACCATTATTATCATGACATTAACCTATAAAAATAGGCG
TATCACGAGGCCCTTTCGTC
