>Addgene plasmid #60183 | DYSF-Exon19-del | addgene partial sequence | sequence record 98276 | pRSII-F1 5'-CGGCATCAGAGCAGATTGTAC-3'
ACGGTACCACTAGTACGCGTATGCTGAGGGTCTTCATCCTCTATGCCGAGAACGTCCACACACCCGACAC
CGACATCAGCGATGCCTACTGCTCCGCGGTGTTTGCAGGGGTGAAGAAGAGAACCAAAGTCATCAAGAAC
AGCGTGAACCCTGTATGGAATGAGGGATTTGAATGGGACCTCAAGGGCATCCCCCTGGACCAGGGCTCTG
AGCTTCATGTGGTGGTCAAAGACCATGAGACGATGGGGAGGAACAGGTTCCTGGGGGAAGCCAAGGTCCC
ACTCCGAGAGGTCCTCGCCACCCCTAGTCTGTCCGCCAGCTTCAATGCCCCCCTGCTGGACACCAAGAAG
CAGCCCACAGGGGCCTCGCTGGTCCTGCAGGTGTCCTACACACCGCTGCCTGGAGCTGTGCCCCTGTTCC
CGCCCCCTACTCCTCTGGAGCCCTCCCCGACTCTGCCTGACCTGGATGTAGTGGCAGACACAGGAGGAGA
GGAAGACACAGAGGACCAGGGACTCACTGGAGATGAGGCGGAGCCATTCCTGGATCAAAGCGGAGGCCCG
GGGGCTCCCACCACCCCAAGGAAACTACCTTCACGTCCTCCGCCCCACTACCCCGGGATCAAAAGAAAGC
GAAGTGCGCCTACATCTAGAAAGCTGCTGTCAGACAAACCGCAGGATTTCCAGATCAGGGTCCAGGTGAT
CGAGG
