>Addgene plasmid #60183 | DYSF-Exon19-del | addgene partial sequence | sequence record 98655 | M13pUC-Rev 5'-AGCGGATAACAATTTCACACAGG-3'
GCCATATGCCATGGTGATCATCAGCTGAAGGGCTTCACCAGCTTCATGGCAGCATAGTTCGGGAAGGCGT
AGATGAAGATGGCCAGGAACAGCAGCAGGATGAAGAGGATGATGAAGAGGATGATGGCCCACCGGAAACG
CCGCCACAGGATGAACTTCATGGTCTTGTATGGGGAGGTAAACCACAGGAAGGAGGTGTCGGGGCGCCTT
GGGTCCTCAAGCTTAGGGTTCATGTTGGGCTCATCCCGGCCCTGGCCAGCAGGCCGCTCCTCATGCTCAC
TCTCTGCTACAATCTCCAAGGTCATTTCCAGCTTGCCCGCCAGTATTTTCTTCTCACCCTCTTCTGCTAC
ACAGGGCCACCAGCCCTTCACTGTTTTCTGCTCAAAAAGGGACACAAACCATTCTGGGTGGAAAGCATCA
TCCAGCTGGTCCAAGGAGCACTTCTTGGCTGTCTTGGCTGGCTTGGGCATGCGGTTGAGATCGAGCTGCA
GGGAGCCCAGAAAATCATCAAAGGAGAACTTGTCATTGTCCCAGATCTGGAACACCACTCGTGCTGGGAT
TTTGCTCTCAGTCTTGTCCAGCCTCCAGAAGGCATCCTTCTTGGCAATGGTACAGACTTGCTCAGCTGGC
AGGTAGTCGAAGGGGAAAATGAACCTCCAGTTGAAGTTGCCTTCACCTCCCAGGGAACGATAATGCACGT
CTGTCTTTTGCTTGTGTTCTTCAAAGCCAATCATCCAACCTTTCACATAAATGTCGCTCATCTTCTCCCC
CGTGAGGCTCAGGTCATCCAGGATCACATCTCTGGTATTCCAGATAATACAACGCAGGAA
